Addgene plasmid #91342: pHH0103_ARHGEF26-1/1
Purpose: Protein expression and purification of human SH3 domain construct ARHGEF26-1/1
Depositing lab: Sachdev Sidhu. Depositing organization: University of Toronto. Publication: Comprehensive Analysis of the Human SH3 Domain Family Reveals a Wide Variety of Non-canonical Specificities. Teyra J, Huang H, Jain S, Guan X, Dong A, Liu Y, Tempel W, Min J, Tong Y, Kim PM, Bader GD, Sidhu SS. Structure. 2017 Oct 3;25(10):1598-1610.e3. doi: 10.1016/j.str.2017.07.017. Epub 2017 Sep 7. PubMed 28890361.
Backbone
  Vector backbone: pHH0103
  Vector type: Bacterial Expression
Growth in bacteria
  Bacterial resistance: Ampicillin, 100 μg/mL
  Growth temperature: 37°C
  Growth strain: DH5alpha
  Copy number: Low Copy
Gene/Insert
  Gene/Insert name: ARHGEF26-1/1
  Species: H. sapiens (human)
  Insert size (bp): 227
  Entrez Gene: ARHGEF26 (a.k.a. CSGEF, HMFN1864, SGEF)
  Cloning method: Restriction Enzyme; 5′ cloning site Sfi1 (unknown if destroyed); 3′ cloning site Not1 (unknown if destroyed)
Terms and licenses: Academic/Nonprofit Terms; Industry Terms: Not Available to Industry
How to cite: pHH0103_ARHGEF26-1/1 was a gift from Sachdev Sidhu (Addgene plasmid # 91342 ; http://n2t.net/addgene:91342 ; RRID:Addgene_91342)
