[The description below was written by a language model from this plasmid's Addgene catalogue record and pLannotate feature annotations shown in this document.]
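Description:
pHH0103_ARHGEF26-1/1 is a bacterial expression plasmid of about 6.9 kb, built on the pHH0103 backbone, for producing and purifying an isolated SH3 domain from human ARHGEF26 (also called SGEF or CSGEF), a guanine nucleotide exchange factor that activates RhoG. It is one of a set of constructs made for a family-wide analysis of human SH3 domain binding specificities. The plasmid replicates through a ColE1/pBR322-type origin with the adjacent bom region and is selected with ampicillin through the TEM beta-lactamase gene and its own promoter. The catalogue lists it as low copy. The rop coding sequence is annotated only as two fragments, interrupted by an f1 phage origin.

Expression is driven by the hybrid tac promoter followed by a lac operator. A plasmid-borne lacI gene under the up-mutated lacIq promoter supplies abundant repressor, so transcription stays off until it is induced with IPTG or lactose. The annotated reading frame begins with a 6xHis tag, continues into Schistosoma japonicum glutathione S-transferase, and ends with the ARHGEF26 fragment of roughly 220 bp, which was cloned between SfiI and NotI sites. The product is therefore an N-terminally His- and GST-tagged SH3 domain, which can be purified on either affinity resin and used in binding assays.

Immediately downstream lie a phage fd terminator and two fragments of M13 gene III. Together with the f1 origin and the remnants of the tetracycline resistance gene and its promoter, these suggest descent from a pBR322-based phage-display phagemid. The record does not state this lineage, and no display function is described for this construct.
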