Features (pLannotate 1.2.2; 21 found; start..end, strand, type, name):
     30..107     +  promoter       lacIq promoter: lacI (mutant); In the lacIq allele, a single base change in the promoter boosts expression of the lacI gene about 10-fold.
    108..1190    +  CDS            lacI: lac repressor; lacI; The lac repressor binds to the lac operator to inhibit transcription in E. coli. This inhibition can be relieved by adding lactose or isopropyl-β-D-thiogalactopyranoside (IPTG).
   1203..1224    +  protein_bind   CAP binding site: CAP binding activates transcription in the presence of cAMP. E. coli catabolite activator protein
   1243..1260    +  promoter       tet promoter (fragment): E. coli promoter for tetracycline efflux protein gene
   1433..1461    +  promoter       tac promoter: strong E. coli promoter; hybrid between the trp and lac UV5 promoters
   1469..1485    +  protein_bind   lac operator: The lac repressor binds to the lac operator to inhibit transcription in E. coli. This inhibition can be relieved by adding lactose or isopropyl-β-D-thiogalactopyranoside (IPTG). lac repressor encoded by lacI
   1570..1587    +  CDS            6xHis: 6xHis affinity tag
   1603..2256    +  CDS            GST26_SCHJA: Experimental evidence at protein level: Swiss-Prot protein existence level 1. GST isoenzymes appear to play a central role in the parasite detoxification system. Other functions are also suspected including a role in increasing the solubility of haematin in the parasite gut. From Schistosoma japonicum (Blood fluke).
   2320..2538    +  CDS            ARHGEF26 (fragment): ARHGQ_HUMAN - Also known as SGEF. Experimental evidence at protein level: Swiss-Prot protein existence level 1. Activates RhoG GTPase by promoting the exchange of GDP by GTP. Required for the formation of membrane ruffles during macropinocytosis. Required for the formation of cup-like structures during trans-endothelial migration of leukocytes. In case of Salmonella enterica infection, activated by SopB, which induces cytoskeleton rearrangements and promotes bacterial entry. From Homo sapiens (Human).
   2545..2592    +  terminator     fd terminator (sequence withheld): central terminator from bacteriophage fd (Otsuka and Kunisawa, 1982)
   2597..2809    +  CDS            M13 gene III (fragment) (sequence partly withheld): pIII; III; minor coat protein
   2824..3294    +  CDS            M13 gene III (fragment) (sequence partly withheld): pIII; III; minor coat protein
   3316..3386    +  CDS            TcR (fragment): tetracycline efflux protein; tet; confers resistance to tetracycline
   3628..4008    -  CDS            YPB1_ECOLX: Protein predicted: Swiss-Prot protein existence level 4. From Escherichia coli.
   4025..4176    +  CDS            rop (fragment): Rop protein, which maintains plasmids at low copy number; rop
   4212..4640    -  rep_origin     f1 ori (sequence partly withheld): f1 bacteriophage origin of replication; arrow indicates direction of (+) strand synthesis
   4649..4688    +  CDS            rop (fragment): Rop protein, which maintains plasmids at low copy number; rop
   4790..4930    +  misc_feature   bom: basis of mobility region from pBR322
   5116..5703    -  rep_origin     ori: high-copy-number ColE1/pMB1/pBR322/pUC origin of replication
   5877..6734    -  CDS            bla: BLAT_ECOLX - Experimental evidence at protein level: Swiss-Prot protein existence level 1. TEM-type are the most prevalent beta-lactamases in enterobacteria; they hydrolyze the beta-lactam bond in susceptible beta-lactam antibiotics, thus conferring resistance to penicillins and cephalosporins. TEM-3 and TEM-4 are capable of hydrolyzing cefotaxime and ceftazidime. TEM-5 is capable of hydrolyzing ceftazidime. TEM-6 is capable of hydrolyzing ceftazidime and aztreonam. TEM-8/CAZ-2, TEM- 16/CAZ-7 and TEM-24/CAZ-6 are markedly active against ceftazidime. IRT- 4 shows resistance to beta-lactamase in
   6735..6839    -  promoter       AmpR promoter: bla
>Addgene plasmid #91342 | pHH0103_ARHGEF26-1/1 | addgene full sequence | sequence record 191842 | Addgene NGS Result
ACGAGGCCCTTTCGTCTTCAAGAATTCCCGACACCATCGAATGGTGCAAAACCTTTCGCGGTATGGCATG
ATAGCGCCCGGAAGAGAGTCAATTCAGGGTGGTGAATGTGAAACCAGTAACGTTATACGATGTCGCAGAG
TATGCCGGTGTCTCTTATCAGACCGTTTCCCGCGTGGTGAACCAGGCCAGCCACGTTTCTGCGAAAACGC
GGGAAAAAGTGGAAGCGGCGATGGCGGAGCTGAATTACATTCCCAACCGCGTGGCACAACAACTGGCGGG
CAAACAGTCGTTGCTGATTGGCGTTGCCACCTCCAGTCTGGCCCTGCACGCGCCGTCGCAAATTGTCGCG
GCGATTAAATCTCGCGCCGATCAACTGGGTGCCAGCGTGGTGGTGTCGATGGTAGAACGAAGCGGCGTCG
AAGCCTGTAAAGCGGCGGTGCACAATCTTCTCGCGCAACGCGTCAGTGGGCTGATCATTAACTATCCGCT
GGATGACCAGGATGCCATTGCTGTGGAAGCTGCCTGCACTAATGTTCCGGCGTTATTTCTTGATGTCTCT
GACCAGACACCCATCAACAGTATTATTTTCTCCCATGAAGACGGTACGCGACTGGGCGTGGAGCATCTGG
TCGCATTGGGTCACCAGCAAATCGCGCTGTTAGCGGGCCCATTAAGTTCTGTCTCGGCGCGTCTGCGTCT
GGCTGGCTGGCATAAATATCTCACTCGCAATCAAATTCAGCCGATAGCGGAACGGGAAGGCGACTGGAGT
GCCATGTCCGGTTTTCAACAAACCATGCAAATGCTGAATGAGGGCATCGTTCCCACTGCGATGCTGGTTG
CCAACGATCAGATGGCGCTGGGCGCAATGCGCGCCATTACCGAGTCCGGGCTGCGCGTTGGTGCGGATAT
CTCGGTAGTGGGATACGACGATACCGAAGACAGCTCATGTTATATCCCGCCGTTAACCACCATCAAACAG
GATTTTCGCCTGCTGGGGCAAACCAGCGTGGACCGCTTGCTGCAACTCTCTCAGGGCCAGGCGGTGAAGG
GCAATCAGCTGTTGCCCGTCTCACTGGTGAAAAGAAAAACCACCCTGGCGCCCAATACGCAAACCGCCTC
TCCCCGCGCGTTGGCCGATTCATTAATGCAGCTGGCACGACAGGTTTCCCGACTGGAAAGCGGGCAGTGA
GCGCAACGCAATTAATGTAAGTTAGCTCACTCATTAGGCACAATTCTCATGTTTGACAGCTTATCATCGA
CTGCACGGTGCACCAATGCTTCTGGCGTCAGGCAGCCATCGGAAGCTGTGGTATGGCTGTGCAGGTCGTA
AATCACTGCATAATTCGTGTCGCTCAAGGCGCACTCCCGTTCTGGATAATGTTTTTTGCGCCGACATCAT
AACGGTTCTGGCAAATATTCTGAAATGAGCTGTTGACAATTAATCATCGGCTCGTATAATGTGTGGAATT
GTGAGCGGATAACAATTTCACACAGGAAACAGCCAGTCCGTTTAGGTGTTTTCACGAGCACTTCACCAAC
AAGGACCATAGATTATGAAAATCGAAGAACACCATCACCATCACCATTCCAGCGGTAAGCTTATGTCCCC
TATACTAGGTTATTGGAAAATTAAGGGCCTTGTGCAACCCACTCGACTTCTTTTGGAATATCTTGAAGAA
AAATATGAAGAGCATTTGTATGAGCGCGATGAAGGTGATAAATGGCGAAACAAAAAGTTTGAATTGGGTT
TGGAGTTTCCCAATCTTCCTTATTATATTGATGGTGATGTTAAATTAACACAGTCTATGGCCATCATACG
TTATATAGCTGACAAGCACAACATGTTGGGTGGTTGTCCAAAAGAGCGTGCAGAGATTTCAATGCTTGAA
GGAGCGGTTTTGGATATTAGATACGGTGTTTCGAGAATTGCATATAGTAAAGACTTTGAAACTCTCAAAG
TTGATTTTCTTAGCAAGCTACCTGAAATGCTGAAAATGTTCGAAGATCGTTTATGTCATAAAACATATTT
AAATGGTGATCATGTAACCCATCCTGACTTCATGTTGTATGACGCTCTTGATGTTGTTTTATACATGGAC
CCAATGTGCCTGGATGCGTTCCCAAAATTAGTTTGTTTTAAAAAACGTATTGAAGCTATCCCACAAATTG
ATAAGTACTTGAAATCCAGCAAGTATATAGCATGGCCTTTGCAGGGCTGGCAAGCCACGTTTGGTGGTGG
CGACCATCCTCCAAAATCGGATCTGGAAGTTCTGTTCCAGGGGCCCCTGTCCAGCGGTCTGGTTCCGCGT
GGTTCCGGTACCGCGGCCCAGCCGGCCATGGCCCAGGGCGCGCTGACCCAGGTTGAAATTGTCCGTTCCT
TCACCGCAAAACAGCCAGATGAACTGTCTCTGCAAGTTGCCGATGTCGTTCTGATTTACCAGCGTGTTTC
CGATGGTTGGTACGAAGGTGAACGTCTGCGTGATGGTGAACGTGGTTGGTTTCCAATGGAATGTGCCAAA
GAAATCACCGCGGCCGCATA
[142 nt withheld, positions 2541-2682]
C
[98 nt withheld, positions 2684-2781]
AGTTTGTACTGGTGACGAAACTCAGTGTCTAGCTAGAGTGGC
[149 nt withheld, positions 2824-2972]
T
[41 nt withheld, positions 2974-3014]
T
[62 nt withheld, positions 3016-3077]
A
[35 nt withheld, positions 3079-3113]
CCTCCCTCAATCGGTTGAATGTCGCCCTTTTGTCTTTGGCGCTGGTAAACCATATGAA
[86 nt withheld, positions 3172-3257]
T
[54 nt withheld, positions 3259-3312]
CTAGCGCCGCCCTATACCTTGTCTGCCTCCCCGCGTTGCGTCGCGGTGCATGGAGCCGGGCCACCTCGAC
CTGAATGGAAGCCGGCGGCACCTCGCTAACGGATTCACCACTCCAAGAATTGGAGCCAATCAATTCTTGC
GGAGAACTGTGAATGCGCAAACCAACCCTTGGCAGAACATATCCATCGCGTCCGCCATCTCCAGCAGCCG
CACGCGGCGCATCTCGGGCAGCGTTGGGTCCTGGCCACGGGTGCGCATGATCGTGCTCCTGTCGTTGAGG
ACCCGGCTAGGCTGGCGGGGTTGCCTTACTGGTTAGCAGAATGAATCACCGATACGCGAGCGAACGTGAA
GCGACTGCTGCTGCAAAACGTCTGCGACCTGAGCAACAACATGAATGGTCTTCGGTTTCCGTGTTTCGTA
AAGTCTGGAAACGCGGAAGTCAGCGCCCTGCACCATTATGTTCCGGATCTGCATCGCAGGATGCTGCTGG
CTACCCTGTGGAACACCTACATCTGTATTAACGAAGCGCTGGCATTGACCCTGAGTGATTTTTCTCTGGT
CCCGCCGCATCCATACCGCCAGTTGTTTACCCTCACAACGTTCCAGTAACCGGGCATGTTCATCATCAGT
AACCCGTATCGTGAGCATCCTCTCTCGTTTCATCGGTATCATTACCCCCATGAACAGAAATCCCCCTTAC
ACGGAGGCATCAGTGACCAAACAGGAAAAAACCGCCCTTAACATGGCCCGCTTTATCAGAAGCCAGACAT
TAACGCTTCTGGAGAAACTCAACGAGCTGGACGCGGATGAACAGGCAGACATCTGTGAATCGCTTCACGA
CCACGCTGATGAGCTTTACCGCAGGATCCGCGAAATTGTAAGCGTTAATATTTTGTTAAAATTCGCGTTA
AATTTTTGTTAAATCAGCTCATTTTTTAACCAATAGGCCGAAATCGGCAAAATCCCTTATAAATCAAAAG
AATAGACCGAGATAGGGT
[37 nt withheld, positions 4311-4347]
AAAGAACGTGGACTCCAACGTCAAAGG
[49 nt withheld, positions 4375-4423]
T
[91 nt withheld, positions 4425-4515]
G
[124 nt withheld, positions 4517-4640]
CGCGGATCCTGCCTCGCGCGTTTCGGTGATGACGGTGAAAACCTCTGACACATGCAGCTCCCGGAGACGG
TCACAGCTTGTCTGTAAGCGGATGCCGGGAGCAGACAAGCCCGTCAGGGCGCGTCAGCGGGTGTTGGCGG
GTGTCGGGGCGCAGCCATGACCCAGTCACGTAGCGATAGCGGAGTGTATACTGGCTTAACTATGCGGCAT
CAGAGCAGATTGTACTGAGAGTGCACCATATGCGGTGTGAAATACCGCACAGATGCGTAAGGAGAAAATA
CCGCATCAGGCGCTCTTCCGCTTCCTCGCTCACTGACTCGCTGCGCTCGGTCGTTCGGCTGCGGCGAGCG
GTATCAGCTCACTCAAAGGCGGTAATACGGTTATCCACAGAATCAGGGGATAACGCAGGAAAGAACATGT
GAGCAAAAGGCCAGCAAAAGGCCAGGAACCGTAAAAAGGCCGCGTTGCTGGCGTTTTTCCATAGGCTCCG
CCCCCCTGACGAGCATCACAAAAATCGACGCTCAAGTCAGAGGTGGCGAAACCCGACAGGACTATAAAGA
TACCAGGGTTTCCCCCTGGAAGCTCCCTCGTGCGCTCTCCTGTTCCGACCCTGCCGCTTACCGGATACCT
GTCCGCCTTTCTCCCTTCGGGAAGCGTGGCGCTTTCTCATAGCTCACGCTGTAGGTATCTCAGTTCGGTG
TAGGTCGTTCGCTCCAAGCTGGGCTGTGTGCACGAACCCCCCGTTCAGCCCGACCGCTGCGCCTTATCCG
GTAACTATCGTCTTGAGTCCAACCCGGTAAGACACGACTTATCGCCACTGGCAGCAGCCACTGGTAACAG
GATTAGCAGAGCGAGGTATGTAGGCGGTGCTACAGAGTTCTTGAAGTGGTGGCCTAACTACGGCTACACT
AGAAGGACAGTATTTGGTATCTGCGCTCTGCTGAAGCCAGTTACCTTCGGAAAAAGAGTTGGTAGCTCTT
GATCCGGCAAACAAACCACCGCTGGTAGCGGTGGTTTTTTTGTTTGCAAGCAGCAGATTACGCGCAGAAA
AAAAGGATCTCAAGAAGATCCTTTGATCTTTTCTACGGGGTCTGACGCTCAGTGGAACGAAAACTCACGT
TAAGGGATTTTGGTCATGAGATTATCAAAAAGGATCTTCACCTAGATCCTTTTAAATTAAAAATGAAGTT
TTAAATCAATCTAAAGTATATATGAGTAAACTTGGTCTGACAGTTACCAATGCTTAATCAGTGAGGCACC
TATCTCAGCGATCTGTCTATTTCGTTCATCCATAGTTGCCTGACTCCCCGTCGTGTAGATAACTACGATA
CGGGAGGGCTTACCATCTGGCCCCAGTGCTGCAATGATACCGCGAGACCCACGCTCACCGGCTCCAGATT
TATCAGCAATAAACCAGCCAGCCGGAAGGGCCGAGCGCAGAAGTGGTCCTGCAACTTTATCCGCCTCCAT
CCAGTCTATTAATTGTTGCCGGGAAGCTAGAGTAAGTAGTTCGCCAGTTAATAGTTTGCGCAACGTTGTT
GCCATTGCTGCAGGCATCGTGGTGTCACGCTCGTCGTTTGGTATGGCTTCATTCAGCTCCGGTTCCCAAC
GATCAAGGCGAGTTACATGATCCCCCATATTGTGCAAAAAAGCGGTTAGCTCCTTCGGTCCTCCGATCGT
TGTCAGAAGTAAGTTGGCCGCAGTGTTATCACTCATGGTTATGGCAGCACTGCATAATTCTCTTACTGTC
ATGCCATCCGTAAGATGCTTTTCTGTGACTGGTGAGTACTCAACCAAGTCATTCTGAGAATAGTGTATGC
GGCGACCGAGTTGCTCTTGCCCGGCGTCAACACGGGATAATACCGCGCCACATAGCAGAACTTTAAAAGT
GCTCATCATTGGAAAACGTTCTTCGGGGCGAAAACTCTCAAGGATCTTACCGCTGTTGAGATCCAGTTCG
ATGTAACCCACTCGTGCACCCAACTGATCTTCAGCATCTTTTACTTTCACCAGCGTTTCTGGGTGAGCAA
AAACAGGAAGGCAAAATGCCGCAAAAAAGGGAATAAGGGCGACACGGAAATGTTGAATACTCATACTCTT
CCTTTTTCAATATTATTGAAGCATTTATCAGGGTTATTGTCTCATGAGCGGATACATATTTGAATGTATT
TAGAAAAATAAACAAATAGGGGTTCCGCGCACATTTCCCCGAAAAGTGCCACCTGACGTCTAAGAAACCA
TTATTATCATGACATTAACCTATAAAAATAGGCGTATC
