>Addgene plasmid #91342 | pHH0103_ARHGEF26-1/1 | depositor partial sequence | sequence record 175830 | insert sequence
GGTACCGAATTCGGATCCGCGCGCTGACCCAGGTTGAAATTGTCCGTTCCTTCACCGCAAAACAGCCAGA
TGAACTGTCTCTGCAAGTTGCCGATGTCGTTCTGATTTACCAGCGTGTTTCCGATGGTTGGTACGAAGGT
GAACGTCTGCGTGATGGTGAACGTGGTTGGTTTCCAATGGAATGTGCCAAAGAAATCACCGCGGCCGCTA
GCTAAGTCGACGAGCTC
